LOCUS       Exported 6155 bp ds-DNA circular SYN 12-MAY-2021
DEFINITION  Mammalian expression of ubiquitin with an N-terminal HA tag.
ACCESSION   .
VERSION     .
KEYWORDS    pCMV6-AN-HA_Ubiquitin
SOURCE      synthetic DNA construct
  ORGANISM  synthetic DNA construct
REFERENCE   1 (bases 1 to 6155)
  AUTHORS   Ashton NW, Valles GJ, Jaiswal N, Bezsonova I, Woodgate R
  TITLE     DNA polymerase iota interacts with both the TRAF-like and UBL1-2
            domains of USP7
  JOURNAL   Journal of Molecular Biology. 2020.
REFERENCE   2 (bases 1 to 6155)
  AUTHORS   .
  TITLE     Direct Submission
  JOURNAL   Exported May 12, 2021 from SnapGene Server 1.1.58
            http://www.snapgene.com
FEATURES             Location/Qualifiers
     source          1..6155
                     /organism="synthetic DNA construct"
                     /mol_type="other DNA"
     primer_bind     140..162
                     /label=M13/pUC Forward
                     /note="In lacZ gene"
     primer_bind     154..171
                     /label=M13 Forward
                     /note="In lacZ gene. Also called M13-F20 or M13 (-21)
                     Forward"
     primer_bind     155..171
                     /label=M13 fwd
                     /note="common sequencing primer, one of multiple similar
                     variants"
     enhancer        332..711
                     /label=CMV enhancer
                     /note="human cytomegalovirus immediate early enhancer"
     promoter        712..915
                     /label=CMV promoter
                     /note="human cytomegalovirus (CMV) immediate early
                     promoter"
     primer_bind     866..886
                     /label=CMV-F
                     /note="Human CMV immediate early promoter, forward primer"
     primer_bind     941..960
                     /label=T7
                     /note="T7 promoter, forward primer"
     promoter        941..959
                     /label=T7 promoter
                     /note="promoter for bacteriophage T7 RNA polymerase"
     CDS             1012..1038
                     /codon_start=1
                     /product="HA (human influenza hemagglutinin) epitope tag"
                     /label=HA
                     /translation="YPYDVPDYA"
     CDS             1057..1284
                     /codon_start=1
                     /product="human ubiquitin"
                     /label=ubiquitin
                     /translation="MQIFVKTLTGKTITLEVEPSDTIENVKAKIQDKEGIPPDQQRLIF
                     AGKQLEDGRTLSDYNIQKESTLHLVLRLRGG"
     primer_bind     complement(1349..1365)
                     /label=M13 rev
                     /note="common sequencing primer, one of multiple similar
                     variants"
     polyA_signal    1376..1998
                     /label=hGH poly(A) signal
                     /note="human growth hormone polyadenylation signal"
     primer_bind     complement(1575..1594)
                     /label=hGH-PA-R
                     /note="Human growth hormone terminator, reverse primer"
     primer_bind     complement(2022..2042)
                     /label=pBABE 3'
                     /note="SV40 enhancer, reverse primer for pBABE vectors"
     promoter        2027..2356
                     /label=SV40 promoter
                     /note="SV40 enhancer and early promoter"
     rep_origin      2207..2342
                     /label=SV40 ori
                     /note="SV40 origin of replication"
     primer_bind     2269..2288
                     /label=SV40pro-F
                     /note="SV40 promoter/origin, forward primer"
     CDS             2423..3217
                     /codon_start=1
                     /gene="aph(3')-II (or nptII)"
                     /product="aminoglycoside phosphotransferase from Tn5"
                     /label=NeoR/KanR
                     /note="confers resistance to neomycin, kanamycin, and G418
                     (Geneticin(R))"
                     /translation="MIEQDGLHAGSPAAWVERLFGYDWAQQTIGCSDAAVFRLSAQGRP
                     VLFVKTDLSGALNELQDEAARLSWLATTGVPCAAVLDVVTEAGRDWLLLGEVPGQDLLS
                     SHLAPAEKVSIMADAMRRLHTLDPATCPFDHQAKHRIERARTRMEAGLVDQDDLDEEHQ
                     GLAPAELFARLKARMPDGEDLVVTHGDACLPNIMVENGRFSGFIDCGRLGVADRYQDIA
                     LATRDIAEELGGEWADRFLVLYGIAAPDSQRIAFYRLLDEFF"
     primer_bind     complement(2477..2496)
                     /label=Neo-R
                     /note="Neomycin resistance gene, reverse primer"
     primer_bind     3087..3106
                     /label=Neo-F
                     /note="Neomycin resistance gene, forward primer"
     polyA_signal    3391..3512
                     /label=SV40 poly(A) signal
                     /note="SV40 polyadenylation signal"
     primer_bind     complement(3428..3447)
                     /label=SV40pA-R
                     /note="SV40 polyA, reverse primer"
     primer_bind     3482..3501
                     /label=EBV-rev
                     /note="SV40 polyA terminator, reverse primer"
     primer_bind     complement(3561..3577)
                     /label=M13 rev
                     /note="common sequencing primer, one of multiple similar
                     variants"
     primer_bind     complement(3574..3596)
                     /label=M13/pUC Reverse
                     /note="In lacZ gene"
     protein_bind    3585..3601
                     /label=lac operator
                     /bound_moiety="lac repressor encoded by lacI"
                     /note="The lac repressor binds to the lac operator to
                     inhibit transcription in E. coli. This inhibition can be
                     relieved by adding lactose or
                     isopropyl-beta-D-thiogalactopyranoside (IPTG)."
     promoter        complement(3609..3639)
                     /label=lac promoter
                     /note="promoter for the E. coli lac operon"
     protein_bind    3654..3675
                     /label=CAP binding site
                     /bound_moiety="E. coli catabolite activator protein"
                     /note="CAP binding activates transcription in the presence
                     of cAMP."
     primer_bind     complement(3792..3809)
                     /label=L4440
                     /note="L4440 vector, forward primer"
     rep_origin      complement(3963..4551)
                     /direction=LEFT
                     /label=ori
                     /note="high-copy-number ColE1/pMB1/pBR322/pUC origin of
                     replication"
     primer_bind     complement(4043..4062)
                     /label=pBR322ori-F
                     /note="pBR322 origin, forward primer"
     CDS             complement(4722..5582)
                     /codon_start=1
                     /gene="bla"
                     /product="beta-lactamase"
                     /label=AmpR
                     /note="confers resistance to ampicillin, carbenicillin, and
                     related antibiotics"
                     /translation="MSIQHFRVALIPFFAAFCLPVFAHPETLVKVKDAEDQLGARVGYI
                     ELDLNSGKILESFRPEERFPMMSTFKVLLCGAVLSRIDAGQEQLGRRIHYSQNDLVEYS
                     PVTEKHLTDGMTVRELCSAAITMSDNTAANLLLTTIGGPKELTAFLHNMGDHVTRLDRW
                     EPELNEAIPNDERDTTMPVAMATTLRKLLTGELLTLASRQQLIDWMEADKVAGPLLRSA
                     LPAGWFIADKSGAGERGSRGIIAALGPDGKPSRIVVIYTTGSQATMDERNRQIAEIGAS
                     LIKHW"
     primer_bind     5345..5364
                     /label=Amp-R
                     /note="Ampicillin resistance gene, reverse primer"
     promoter        complement(5583..5687)
                     /gene="bla"
                     /label=AmpR promoter
     rep_origin      5714..14
                     /direction=RIGHT
                     /label=f1 ori
                     /note="f1 bacteriophage origin of replication; arrow
                     indicates direction of (+) strand synthesis"
     primer_bind     complement(5801..5820)
                     /label=F1ori-R
                     /note="F1 origin, reverse primer"
     primer_bind     6011..6032
                     /label=F1ori-F
                     /note="F1 origin, forward primer"
ORIGIN
        1 aacgcttaca atttccattc gccattcagg ctgcgcaact gttgggaagg gcgatcggtg
       61 cgggcctctt cgctattacg ccagctggcg aaagggggat gtgctgcaag gcgattaagt
      121 tgggtaacgc cagggttttc ccagtcacga cgttgtaaaa cgacggccag tgccaagctg
      181 atctatacat tgaatcaata ttggcaatta gccatattag tcattggtta tatagcataa
      241 atcaatattg gctattggcc attgcatacg ttgtatctat atcataatat gtacatttat
      301 attggctcat gtccaatatg accgccatgt tgacattgat tattgactag ttattaatag
      361 taatcaatta cggggtcatt agttcatagc ccatatatgg agttccgcgt tacataactt
      421 acggtaaatg gcccgcctgg ctgaccgccc aacgaccccc gcccattgac gtcaataatg
      481 acgtatgttc ccatagtaac gccaataggg actttccatt gacgtcaatg ggtggagtat
      541 ttacggtaaa ctgcccactt ggcagtacat caagtgtatc atatgccaag tccgccccct
      601 attgacgtca atgacggtaa atggcccgcc tggcattatg cccagtacat gaccttacgg
      661 gactttccta cttggcagta catctacgta ttagtcatcg ctattaccat ggtgatgcgg
      721 ttttggcagt acaccaatgg gcgtggatag cggtttgact cacggggatt tccaagtctc
      781 caccccattg acgtcaatgg gagtttgttt tggcaccaaa atcaacggga ctttccaaaa
      841 tgtcgtaata accccgcccc gttgacgcaa atgggcggta ggcgtgtacg gtgggaggtc
      901 tatataagca gagctcgttt agtgaaccgt cagaattttg taatacgact cactataggg
      961 cggccgggaa ttcgtcgact ggatccggta ccgaggagat ctgccaccat gtacccatac
     1021 gatgttccag attacgctgc gatcgccgat atccatatgc agatttttgt gaaaaccctg
     1081 accggcaaaa ccattaccct ggaagtggaa ccgagcgata ccattgaaaa cgtgaaagcg
     1141 aaaattcagg ataaagaagg cattccgccg gatcagcagc gtctgatttt tgcgggtaaa
     1201 cagctggaag atggtcgtac cctgagcgat tataacattc agaaagaaag caccctgcat
     1261 ctggttctgc gtctgcgtgg tggttaagga tccaagcttc tcgagacgcg ttaagcggcc
     1321 gcactcgagg tttaaacggc cggccgcggt catagctgtt tcctgaacag atcccgggtg
     1381 gcatccctgt gacccctccc cagtgcctct cctggccctg gaagttgcca ctccagtgcc
     1441 caccagcctt gtcctaataa aattaagttg catcattttg tctgactagg tgtccttcta
     1501 taatattatg gggtggaggg gggtggtatg gagcaagggg caagttggga agacaacctg
     1561 tagggcctgc ggggtctatt gggaaccaag ctggagtgca gtggcacaat cttggctcac
     1621 tgcaatctcc gcctcctggg ttcaagcgat tctcctgcct cagcctcccg agttgttggg
     1681 attccaggca tgcatgacca ggctcagcta atttttgttt ttttggtaga gacggggttt
     1741 caccatattg gccaggctgg tctccaactc ctaatctcag gtgatctacc caccttggcc
     1801 tcccaaattg ctgggattac aggcgtgaac cactgctccc ttccctgtcc ttctgatttt
     1861 aaaataacta taccagcagg aggacgtcca gacacagcat aggctacctg gccatgccca
     1921 accggtggga catttgagtt gcttgcttgg cactgtcctc tcatgcgttg ggtccactca
     1981 gtagatgcct gttgaattgg gtacgcggcc agcttggctg tggaatgtgt gtcagttagg
     2041 gtgtggaaag tccccaggct ccccagcagg cagaagtatg caaagcatgc atctcaatta
     2101 gtcagcaacc aggtgtggaa agtccccagg ctccccagca ggcagaagta tgcaaagcat
     2161 gcatctcaat tagtcagcaa ccatagtccc gcccctaact ccgcccatcc cgcccctaac
     2221 tccgcccagt tccgcccatt ctccgcccca tggctgacta atttttttta tttatgcaga
     2281 ggccgaggcc gcctcggcct ctgagctatt ccagaagtag tgaggaggct tttttggagg
     2341 cctaggcttt tgcaaaaagc tcccgggagc ttgtatatcc attttcggat ctgatcaaga
     2401 gacaggatga ggatcgtttc gcatgattga acaagatgga ttgcacgcag gttctccggc
     2461 cgcttgggtg gagaggctat tcggctatga ctgggcacaa cagacaatcg gctgctctga
     2521 tgccgccgtg ttccggctgt cagcgcaggg gcgcccggtt ctttttgtca agaccgacct
     2581 gtccggtgcc ctgaatgaac tgcaggacga ggcagcgcgg ctatcgtggc tggccacgac
     2641 gggcgttcct tgcgcagctg tgctcgacgt tgtcactgaa gcgggaaggg actggctgct
     2701 attgggcgaa gtgccggggc aggatctcct gtcatctcac cttgctcctg ccgagaaagt
     2761 atccatcatg gctgatgcaa tgcggcggct gcatacgctt gatccggcta cctgcccatt
     2821 cgaccaccaa gcgaaacatc gcatcgagcg agcacgtact cggatggaag ccggtcttgt
     2881 cgatcaggat gatctggacg aagagcatca ggggctcgcg ccagccgaac tgttcgccag
     2941 gctcaaggcg cgcatgcccg acggcgagga tctcgtcgtg acccatggcg atgcctgctt
     3001 gccgaatatc atggtggaaa atggccgctt ttctggattc atcgactgtg gccggctggg
     3061 tgtggccgac cgctatcagg acatagcgtt ggctacccgt gatattgctg aagagcttgg
     3121 cggcgaatgg gctgaccgct tcctcgtgct ttacggtatc gccgctcccg attcgcagcg
     3181 catcgccttc tatcgccttc ttgacgagtt cttctgagcg ggactctggg gttcgaaatg
     3241 accgaccaag cgacgcccaa cctgccatca cgagatttcg attccaccgc cgccttctat
     3301 gaaaggttgg gcttcggaat cgttttccgg gacgccggct ggatgatcct ccagcgcggg
     3361 gatctcatgc tggagttctt cgcccacccc aacttgttta ttgcagctta taatggttac
     3421 aaataaagca atagcatcac aaatttcaca aataaagcat ttttttcact gcattctagt
     3481 tgtggtttgt ccaaactcat caatgtatct tatcatgtct gtataccgtc gacctctagc
     3541 tagagcttgg cgtaatcatg gtcatagctg tttcctgtgt gaaattgtta tccgctcaca
     3601 attccacaca acatacgagc cggaagcata aagtgtaaag cctggggtgc ctaatgagtg
     3661 agctaactca cattaattgc gttgcgctca ctgcccgctt tccagtcggg aaacctgtcg
     3721 tgccagctgc attaatgaat cggccaacgc gcggggagag gcggtttgcg tattgggcgc
     3781 tcttccgctt cctcgctcac tgactcgctg cgctcggtcg ttcggctgcg gcgagcggta
     3841 tcagctcact caaaggcggt aatacggtta tccacagaat caggggataa cgcaggaaag
     3901 aacatgtgag caaaaggcca gcaaaaggcc aggaaccgta aaaaggccgc gttgctggcg
     3961 tttttccata ggctccgccc ccctgacgag catcacaaaa atcgacgctc aagtcagagg
     4021 tggcgaaacc cgacaggact ataaagatac caggcgtttc cccctggaag ctccctcgtg
     4081 cgctctcctg ttccgaccct gccgcttacc ggatacctgt ccgcctttct cccttcggga
     4141 agcgtggcgc tttctcatag ctcacgctgt aggtatctca gttcggtgta ggtcgttcgc
     4201 tccaagctgg gctgtgtgca cgaacccccc gttcagcccg accgctgcgc cttatccggt
     4261 aactatcgtc ttgagtccaa cccggtaaga cacgacttat cgccactggc agcagccact
     4321 ggtaacagga ttagcagagc gaggtatgta ggcggtgcta cagagttctt gaagtggtgg
     4381 cctaactacg gctacactag aagaacagta tttggtatct gcgctctgct gaagccagtt
     4441 accttcggaa aaagagttgg tagctcttga tccggcaaac aaaccaccgc tggtagcggt
     4501 ggtttttttg tttgcaagca gcagattacg cgcagaaaaa aaggatctca agaagatcct
     4561 ttgatctttt ctacggggtc tgacgctcag tggaacgaaa actcacgtta agggattttg
     4621 gtcatgagat tatcaaaaag gatcttcacc tagatccttt taaattaaaa atgaagtttt
     4681 aaatcaatct aaagtatata tgagtaaact tggtctgaca gttaccaatg cttaatcagt
     4741 gaggcaccta tctcagcgat ctgtctattt cgttcatcca tagttgcctg actccccgtc
     4801 gtgtagataa ctacgatacg ggagggctta ccatctggcc ccagtgctgc aatgataccg
     4861 cgagacccac gctcaccggc tccagattta tcagcaataa accagccagc cggaagggcc
     4921 gagcgcagaa gtggtcctgc aactttatcc gcctccatcc agtctattaa ttgttgccgg
     4981 gaagctagag taagtagttc gccagttaat agtttgcgca acgttgttgc cattgctaca
     5041 ggcatcgtgg tgtcacgctc gtcgtttggt atggcttcat tcagctccgg ttcccaacga
     5101 tcaaggcgag ttacatgatc ccccatgttg tgcaaaaaag cggttagctc cttcggtcct
     5161 ccgatcgttg tcagaagtaa gttggccgca gtgttatcac tcatggttat ggcagcactg
     5221 cataattctc ttactgtcat gccatccgta agatgctttt ctgtgactgg tgagtactca
     5281 accaagtcat tctgagaata gtgtatgcgg cgaccgagtt gctcttgccc ggcgtcaata
     5341 cgggataata ccgcgccaca tagcagaact ttaaaagtgc tcatcattgg aaaacgttct
     5401 tcggggcgaa aactctcaag gatcttaccg ctgttgagat ccagttcgat gtaacccact
     5461 cgtgcaccca actgatcttc agcatctttt actttcacca gcgtttctgg gtgagcaaaa
     5521 acaggaaggc aaaatgccgc aaaaaaggga ataagggcga cacggaaatg ttgaatactc
     5581 atactcttcc tttttcaata ttattgaagc atttatcagg gttattgtct catgagcgga
     5641 tacatatttg aatgtattta gaaaaataaa caaatagggg ttccgcgcac atttccccga
     5701 aaagtgccac ctgnnnnnnn nnnnnnnnnn nnnnnnnnnn nnnnnnnnnn nnnnnnnnnn
     5761 nnnnnnnnnn nnnnnnnnnn nnnnnnnnnn nnnnnnnnnn nnnnnnnnnn nnnnnnnnnn
     5821 nnnnnnnnnn nnnnnnncnn nnnnnnnnnn nnnnnnnnnn nnnnnnnnnn nnnnnnnnnn
     5881 nnnnnnnnnn nnnnnnnnnn nnnnnnnnnn nnnnnnnnnn nnnnnnnnna nnnnnnnnnn
     5941 nnnnnnnnnn nnnnnnnnnn nnnnnnnnnn nnnnnnnnnc ctttgacgtt ggagtccacg
     6001 ttctttaata gtggactctt gttccaaact ggaacaacac tcaaccctat ctcggtctat
     6061 tcttttgatt tataagggat tttgccgatt tcggcctatt ggttaaaaaa tgagctgatt
     6121 taacaaaaat ttaacgcgaa ttttaacaaa atatt
//
